>Addgene plasmid #88835 | RHPMP126 (mOrange2-alpha Tubulin) | addgene full sequence | sequence record 177488 | Addgene NGS Result
TAGTTATTAATAGTAATCAATTACGGGGTCATTAGTTCATAGCCCATATATGGAGTTCCGCGTTACATAA
CTTACGGTAAATGGCCCGCCTGGCTGACCGCCCAACGACCCCCGCCCATTGACGTCAATAATGACGTATG
TTCCCATAGTAACGCCAATAGGGACTTTCCATTGACGTCAATGGGTGGAGTATTTACGGTAAACTGCCCA
CTTGGCAGTACATCAAGTGTATCATATGCCAAGTACGCCCCCTATTGACGTCAATGACGGTAAATGGCCC
GCCTGGCATTATGCCCAGTACATGACCTTATGGGACTTTCCTACTTGGCAGTACATCTACGTATTAGTCA
TCGCTATTACCATGGTGATGCGGTTTTGGCAGTACATCAATGGGCGTGGATAGCGGTTTGACTCACGGGG
ATTTCCAAGTCTCCACCCCATTGACGTCAATGGGAGTTTGTTTTGGCACCAAAATCAACGGGACTTTCCA
AAATGTCGTAACAACTCCGCCCCATTGACGCAAATGGGCGGTAGGCGTGTACGGTGGGAGGTCTATATAA
GCAGAGCTGGTTTAGTGAACCGTCAGATCCGCTAGCGGTCGCCGCCACCATGGTGAGCAAGGGCGAGGAG
AATAATATGGCCATCATTAAGGAGTTCATGCGCTTCAAGGTGCACATGGAGGGCACTGTGAACGGCCACG
AGTTCGAGATCGAGGGCGAGGGCGAGGGCCACCCCTACGAGGGCTTTCAGACCGCTAAGCTGAAGGTGAC
CAAGGGCGGCCCCCTGCCCTTCGCCTGGGACATCCTGTCCCCTCTCATCACCTACGGCTCCAAGGCCTAC
GTGAAGCACCCCGCCGACATCCCCGACTACTTCAAGCTGTCCTTCCCCGAGGGCTTCAAGTGGGAGCGCG
TGATGAACTACGAGGACGGCGGCGTGGTGACCGTGACCCAGGACTCCTCTCTGCAGGACGGCGAGTTCAT
CTACAAGGTGAAGATGCGCGGCACCAACTTCCCCTCCGACGGCCCCGTGATGCAGAAGAAGACCATGGGC
TGGGAGGCCTCCTCCGAGCGGATGTACCCCGAGGACGGCGCCCTGAAGGGCGAGATCAGGATGAGGCTGA
AGCTGAAGGATGGCGGCCACTACACCTCCGAGGTCAAGACTACCTACAAGGCCAAGAAGTCCGTGCTGCT
GCCCGGCGCCTACATCGTCGGCATCAAGCTGGACATCACCTCCCACAACGAGGACTACACCATCGTGGAA
CAGTACGAACGCTCCGAGGCCCGCCACTCCACCGGCGGCATGGACGAGCTGTACAAGTCCGGACTAGATC
TCGATCGAGTGCGTGAGTGCATCTCCATCCACGTTGGCCAGGCTGGTGTCCAGATTGGCAATGCCTGCTG
GGAGCTCTACTGCCTGGAACACGGCATCCAGCCCGATGGCCAGATGCCAAGTGACAAGACCATTGGGGGA
GGAGATGACTCCTTCAACACCTTCTTCAGTGAGACGGGCGCTGGCAAGCACGTGCCCCGGGCTGTGTTTG
TAGACTTGGAACCCACAGTCATTGATGAAGTTCGCACTGGCACCTACCGCCAGCTCTTCCACCCTGAGCA
GCTCATCACAGGCAAGGAAGATGCTGCCAATAACTATGCCCGAGGGCACTACACCATTGGCAAGGAGATC
ATTGACCTTGTGTTGGACCGAATTCGCAAGCTGGCTGACCAGTGCACCGGTCTTCAGGGCTTCTTGGTTT
TCCACAGCTTTGGTGGGGGAACTGGTTCTGGGTTCACCTCCCTGCTCATGGAACGTCTCTCAGTTGATTA
TGGCAAGAAGTCCAAGCTGGAGTTCTCCATTTACCCAGCACCCCAGGTTTCCACAGCTGTAGTTGAGCCC
TACAACTCCATCCTCACCACCCACACCACCCTGGAGCACTCTGATTGTGCCTTCATGGTAGACAATGAGG
CCATCTATGACATCTGTCGTAGAAACCTCGATATCGAGCGCCCAACCTACACTAACCTTAACCGCCTTAT
TAGCCAGATTGTGTCCTCCATCACTGCTTCCCTGAGATTTGATGGAGCCCTGAATGTTGACCTGACAGAA
TTCCAGACCAACCTGGTGCCCTACCCCCGCATCCACTTCCCTCTGGCCACATATGCCCCTGTCATCTCTG
CTGAGAAAGCCTACCATGAACAGCTTTCTGTAGCAGAGATCACCAATGCTTGCTTTGAGCCAGCCAACCA
GATGGTGAAATGTGACCCTCGCCATGGTAAATACATGGCTTGCTGCCTGTTGTACCGTGGTGACGTGGTT
CCCAAAGATGTCAATGCTGCCATTGCCACCATCAAAACCAAGCGCAGCATCCAGTTTGTGGATTGGTGCC
CCACTGGCTTCAAGGTTGGCATCAACTACCAGCCTCCCACTGTGGTGCCTGGTGGAGACCTGGCCAAGGT
ACAGAGAGCTGTGTGCATGCTGAGCAACACCACAGCCATTGCTGAGGCCTGGGCTCGCCTGGACCACAAG
TTTGACCTGATGTATGCCAAGCGTGCCTTTGTTCACTGGTACGTGGGTGAGGGGATGGAGGAAGGCGAGT
TTTCAGAGGCCCGTGAAGATATGGCTGCCCTTGAGAAGGATTATGAGGAGGTTGGTGTGGATTCTGTTGA
AGGAGAGGGTGAGGAAGAAGGAGAGGAATACTAAGGATCCACCGGATCTAGATAACTGATCATAATCAGC
CATACCACATTTGTAGAGGTTTTACTTGCTTTAAAAAACCTCCCACACCTCCCCCTGAACCTGAAACATA
AAATGAATGCAATTGTTGTTGTTAACTTGTTTATTGCAGCTTATAATGGTTACAAATAAAGCAATAGCAT
CACAAATTTCACAAATAAAGCATTTTTTTCACTGCATTCTAGTTGTGGTTTGTCCAAACTCATCAATGTA
TCTTAACGCGTAAATTGTAAGCGTTAATATTTTGTTAAAATTCGCGTTAAATTTTTGTTAAATCAGCTCA
TTTTTTAACCAATAGGCCGAAATCGGCAAAATCCCTTATAAATCAAAAGAATAGACCGAGATAGGGT
[37 nt withheld, positions 3078-3114]
AAAGAACGTGGACTCCAACGTCAAAGG
[49 nt withheld, positions 3142-3190]
T
[91 nt withheld, positions 3192-3282]
G
[124 nt withheld, positions 3284-3407]
CAGGTGGCACTTTTCGGGGAAATGTGCGCGGAACCCCTATTTGTTTATTTTTCTAAATACATTCAAATAT
GTATCCGCTCATGAGACAATAACCCTGATAAATGCTTCAATAATATTGAAAAAGGAAGAGTCCTGAGGCG
GAAAGAACCAGCTGTGGAATGTGTGTCAGTTAGGGTGTGGAAAGTCCCCAGGCTCCCCAGCAGGCAGAAG
TATGCAAAGCATGCATCTCAATTAGTCAGCAACCAGGTGTGGAAAGTCCCCAGGCTCCCCAGCAGGCAGA
AGTATGCAAAGCATGCATCTCAATTAGTCAGCAACCATAGTCCCGCCCCTAACTCCGCCCATCCCGCCCC
TAACTCCGCCCAGTTCCGCCCATTCTCCGCCCCATGGCTGACTAATTTTTTTTATTTATGCAGAGGCCGA
GGCCGCCTCGGCCTCTGAGCTATTCCAGAAGTAGTGAGGAGGCTTTTTTGGAGGCCTAGGCTTTTGCAAA
GATCGATCAAGAGACAGGATGAGGATCGTTTCGCATGATTGAACAAGATGGATTGCACGCAGGTTCTCCG
GCCGCTTGGGTGGAGAGGCTATTCGGCTATGACTGGGCACAACAGACAATCGGCTGCTCTGATGCCGCCG
TGTTCCGGCTGTCAGCGCAGGGGCGCCCGGTTCTTTTTGTCAAGACCGACCTGTCCGGTGCCCTGAATGA
ACTGCAAGACGAGGCAGCGCGGCTATCGTGGCTGGCCACGACGGGCGTTCCTTGCGCAGCTGTGCTCGAC
GTTGTCACTGAAGCGGGAAGGGACTGGCTGCTATTGGGCGAAGTGCCGGGGCAGGATCTCCTGTCATCTC
ACCTTGCTCCTGCCGAGAAAGTATCCATCATGGCTGATGCAATGCGGCGGCTGCATACGCTTGATCCGGC
TACCTGCCCATTCGACCACCAAGCGAAACATCGCATCGAGCGAGCACGTACTCGGATGGAAGCCGGTCTT
GTCGATCAGGATGATCTGGACGAAGAGCATCAGGGGCTCGCGCCAGCCGAACTGTTCGCCAGGCTCAAGG
CGAGCATGCCCGACGGCGAGGATCTCGTCGTGACCCATGGCGATGCCTGCTTGCCGAATATCATGGTGGA
AAATGGCCGCTTTTCTGGATTCATCGACTGTGGCCGGCTGGGTGTGGCGGACCGCTATCAGGACATAGCG
TTGGCTACCCGTGATATTGCTGAAGAGCTTGGCGGCGAATGGGCTGACCGCTTCCTCGTGCTTTACGGTA
TCGCCGCTCCCGATTCGCAGCGCATCGCCTTCTATCGCCTTCTTGACGAGTTCTTCTGAGCGGGACTCTG
GGGTTCGAAATGACCGACCAAGCGACGCCCAACCTGCCATCACGAGATTTCGATTCCACCGCCGCCTTCT
ATGAAAGGTTGGGCTTCGGAATCGTTTTCCGGGACGCCGGCTGGATGATCCTCCAGCGCGGGGATCTCAT
GCTGGAGTTCTTCGCCCACCCTAGGGGGAGGCTAACTGAAACACGGAAGGAGACAATACCGGAAGGAACC
CGCGCTATGACGGCAATAAAAAGACAGAATAAAACGCACGGTGTTGGGTCGTTTGTTCATAAACGCGGGG
TTCGGTCCCAGGGCTGGCACTCTGTCGATACCCCACCGAGACCCCATTGGGGCCAATACGCCCGCGTTTC
TTCCTTTTCCCCACCCCACCCCCCAAGTTCGGGTGAAGGCCCAGGGCTCGCAGCCAACGTCGGGGCGGCA
GGCCCTGCCATAGCCTCAGGTTACTCATATATACTTTAGATTGATTTAAAACTTCATTTTTAATTTAAAA
GGATCTAGGTGAAGATCCTTTTTGATAATCTCATGACCAAAATCCCTTAACGTGAGTTTTCGTTCCACTG
AGCGTCAGACCCCGTAGAAAAGATCAAAGGATCTTCTTGAGATCCTTTTTTTCTGCGCGTAATCTGCTGC
TTGCAAACAAAAAAACCACCGCTACCAGCGGTGGTTTGTTTGCCGGATCAAGAGCTACCAACTCTTTTTC
CGAAGGTAACTGGCTTCAGCAGAGCGCAGATACCAAATACTGTTCTTCTAGTGTAGCCGTAGTTAGGCCA
CCACTTCAAGAACTCTGTAGCACCGCCTACATACCTCGCTCTGCTAATCCTGTTACCAGTGGCTGCTGCC
AGTGGCGATAAGTCGTGTCTTACCGGGTTGGACTCAAGACGATAGTTACCGGATAAGGCGCAGCGGTCGG
GCTGAACGGGGGGTTCGTGCACACAGCCCAGCTTGGAGCGAACGACCTACACCGAACTGAGATACCTACA
GCGTGAGCTATGAGAAAGCGCCACGCTTCCCGAAGGGAGAAAGGCGGACAGGTATCCGGTAAGCGGCAGG
GTCGGAACAGGAGAGCGCACGAGGGAGCTTCCAGGGGGAAACGCCTGGTATCTTTATAGTCCTGTCGGGT
TTCGCCACCTCTGACTTGAGCGTCGATTTTTGTGATGCTCGTCAGGGGGGCGGAGCCTATGGAAAAACGC
CAGCAACGCGGCCTTTTTACGGTTCCTGGCCTTTTGCTGGCCTTTTGCTCACATGTTCTTTCCTGCGTTA
TCCCCTGATTCTGTGGATAACCGTATTACCGCCATGCAT
Features (pLannotate 1.2.2; 14 found; start..end, strand, type, name):
     61..364     +  enhancer       CMV enhancer: human cytomegalovirus immediate early enhancer
    365..568     +  promoter       CMV promoter: human cytomegalovirus (CMV) immediate early promoter
    610..1317    +  CDS            PSmOrange2: PSmOrange2 is a photoconvertible orange fluorescent protein published in 2012, derived from Discosoma sp.. It has high acid sensitivity.
   1342..2691    +  CDS            TBA1B_BOVIN: Experimental evidence at protein level: Swiss-Prot protein existence level 1. Tubulin is the major constituent of microtubules. It binds two moles of GTP, one at an exchangeable site on the beta chain and one at a non-exchangeable site on the alpha chain. From Bos taurus (Bovine).
   2717..2801    +  CDS            large T antigen (fragment): large T antigen from SV40 (simian virus 40)
   2824..2945    +  polyA_signal   SV40 poly(A) signal: SV40 polyadenylation signal
   2979..3407    -  rep_origin     f1 ori (sequence partly withheld): f1 bacteriophage origin of replication; arrow indicates direction of (+) strand synthesis
   3434..3538    +  promoter       AmpR promoter: bla
   3540..3897    +  promoter       SV40 promoter: SV40 enhancer and early promoter
   3932..4726    +  CDS            NeoR/KanR: aminoglycoside phosphotransferase from Tn5; aph(3')-II (or nptII); confers resistance to neomycin, kanamycin, and G418 (Geneticin®)
   4747..4899    +  CDS            ble (fragment): BLE_KLEPN - Experimental evidence at protein level: Swiss-Prot protein existence level 1. Binding protein with a strong affinity to the bleomycin family of antibiotics. Binds to CL990; an antimitotic-antibiotic compound. From Klebsiella pneumoniae.
   4958..5005    +  polyA_signal   HSV TK poly(A) signal: herpes simplex virus thymidine kinase polyadenylation signal (Cole and Stacy, 1985)
   5096..5112    -  polyA_signal   bGH poly(A) signal (fragment): bovine growth hormone polyadenylation signal
   5334..5922    +  rep_origin     ori: high-copy-number ColE1/pMB1/pBR322/pUC origin of replication
