[The description below was written by a language model from this plasmid's Addgene catalogue record and pLannotate feature annotations shown in this document.]
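Description:
RHPMP126 (mOrange2-alpha Tubulin) is a mammalian expression plasmid of about 6 kb, built on an EYFP-alpha-tubulin backbone in which the fluorescent protein position (between NheI and BglII sites that remain intact) now carries mOrange2. It is propagated in E. coli from a high-copy ColE1/pUC-type origin and also contains an f1 phage origin. A single NeoR/KanR (aminoglycoside phosphotransferase) gene serves both hosts. A bacterial bla-type promoter drives it for kanamycin selection, while the adjacent SV40 enhancer/early promoter, with an HSV TK polyadenylation signal downstream, drives it in mammalian cells for G418 selection of stable transfectants.

The payload is one transcription unit. The human CMV immediate-early enhancer and promoter drive an orange fluorescent protein fused in frame to the N terminus of human alpha-tubulin (TUBA1B), and an SV40 poly(A) signal terminates the unit. The automated annotation labels the fluorophore as PSmOrange2, a photoconvertible relative derived from the same Discosoma lineage, and matches the tubulin coding region to the bovine TBA1B entry. These are probably best-match calls between closely related sequences, since the catalogue entry states mOrange2 and human TUBA1B, but the table alone cannot settle the exact variant. The short large T antigen, ble and bGH poly(A) fragments appear to be minor partial hits on backbone sequence rather than functional elements.

When expressed, the fusion is meant to mark alpha-tubulin, a core microtubule subunit, with an orange fluorophore. The stated purpose is localization of alpha-tubulin by super-resolution microscopy.
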