Addgene plasmid #88835: RHPMP126 (mOrange2-alpha Tubulin)
Purpose: Localization by Super-Resolution microscopy of alpha-Tubulin fused to mOrange2
Depositing lab: Ricardo Henriques. Depositing organization: University College London.
Backbone
  Vector backbone: EYFP-alpha-tubulin
  Vector type: Mammalian Expression
  Selectable markers: Neomycin (select with G418)
Growth in bacteria
  Bacterial resistance: Kanamycin, 50 μg/mL
  Growth temperature: 37°C
  Growth strain: DH5alpha
  Copy number: High Copy
Gene/Insert
  Gene/Insert name: alpha-tubulin (TUBA1B) (alt name: tubulin)
  Species: H. sapiens (human)
  Entrez Gene: TUBA1B (a.k.a. K-ALPHA-1)
  Promoter: CMV
  Tag / fusion protein: mOrange2 (N terminal on insert)
  Cloning method: Restriction Enzyme; 5′ cloning site NheI (not destroyed); 3′ cloning site BglII (not destroyed)
  Sequencing primers: 5′ CMV-F
Terms and licenses: Academic/Nonprofit Terms; Industry Terms: Not Available to Industry
How to cite: RHPMP126 (mOrange2-alpha Tubulin) was a gift from Ricardo Henriques (Addgene plasmid # 88835 ; http://n2t.net/addgene:88835 ; RRID:Addgene_88835)
